>Addgene plasmid #48477 | pFUSB4_CGTC | depositor full sequence | sequence record 70177 | Full Sequence
ATGTTTTCCCAGTCACGACGTTGTAAAACGACGGCCAGTCTTAAGCGTCTCATGGCCTGACCCCGGACCA
AGTGGTGGCCTATCGCCAGCCACGATGGCGGCAAGCAAGCGCTCGAAACGGTGCAGCGGCTGTTGCCGGT
GCTGTGCCAGGACCATGGCCTGACCCCGGACCAAGTGGTGGCTATCGCCAGCAACAATGGCGGCAAGCAA
GCGCTCGAAACGGTGCAGCGGCTGTTGCCGGTGCTGTGCCAGGACCATGGCCTGACCCCGGACCAAGTGG
TGGCTATCGCCAGCAACGGTGGCGGCAAGCAAGCGCTCGAAACGGTGCAGCGGCTGTTGCCGGTGCTGTG
CCAGGACCATGGCCTGACTCCGGACCAAGTGGTGGCTATCGCCAGCCACGATGGCGGCAAGCAAGCGCTC
GAAACGGTGCAGCGGCTGTTGCCGGTGCTGTGCCAGGACCATGGCCTGACCCCGGACCAAGTGGTGGCTA
TCGAGACGTCTAGACCAGCCAGGACAGAAATGCCTCGACTTCGCTGCTACCCAAGGTTGCCGGGTGACGC
ACACCGTGGAAACGGATGAAGGCACGAACCCAGTGGACATAAGCCTGTTCGGTTCGTAAGCTGTAATGCA
AGTAGCGTATGCGCTCACGCAACTGGTCCAGAACCTTGACCGAACGCAGCGGTGGTAACGGCGCAGTGGC
GGTTTTCATGGCTTGTTATGACTGTTTTTTTGGGGTACAGTCTATGCCTCGGGCATCCAAGCAGCAAGCG
CGTTACGCCGTGGGTCGATGTTTGATGTTATGGAGCAGCAACGATGTTACGCAGCAGGGCAGTCGCCCTA
AAACAAAGTTAAACATTATGAGGGAAGCGGTGATCGCCGAAGTATCGACTCAACTATCAGAGGTAGTTGG
CGTCATCGAGCGCCATCTCGAACCGACGTTGCTGGCCGTACATTTGTACGGCTCCGCAGTGGATGGCGGC
CTGAAGCCACACAGTGATATTGATTTGCTGGTTACGGTGACCGTAAGGCTTGATGAAACAACGCGGCGAG
CTTTGATCAACGACCTTTTGGAAACTTCGGCTTCCCCTGGAGAGAGCGAGATTCTCCGCGCTGTAGAAGT
CACCATTGTTGTGCACGACGACATCATTCCGTGGCGTTATCCAGCTAAGCGCGAACTGCAATTTGGAGAA
TGGCAGCGCAATGACATTCTTGCAGGTATCTTCGAGCCAGCCACGATCGACATTGATCTGGCTATCTTGC
TGACAAAAGCAAGAGAACATAGCGTTGCCTTGGTAGGTCCAGCGGCGGAGGAACTCTTTGATCCGGTTCC
TGAACAGGATCTATTTGAGGCGCTAAATGAAACCTTAACGCTATGGAACTCGCCGCCCGACTGGGCTGGC
GATGAGCGAAATGTAGTGCTTACGTTGTCCCGCATTTGGTACAGCGCAGTAACCGGCAAAATCGCGCCGA
AGGATGTCGCTGCCGACTGGGCAATGGAGCGCCTGCCGGCCCAGTATCAGCCCGTCATACTTGAAGCTAG
ACAGGCTTATCTTGGACAAGAAGAAGATCGCTTGGCCTCGCGCGCAGATCAGTTGGAAGAATTTGTCCAC
TACGTGAAAGGCGAGATCACCAAGGTAGTCGGCAAATAACCCTCGAGCCACCCATGACCAAAATCCCTTA
ACGTGAGTTACGCGTCGTTCCACTGAGCGTCAGACCCCGTAGAAAAGATCAAAGGATCTTCTTGAGATCC
TTTTTTTCTGCGCGTAATCTGCTGCTTGCAAACAAAAAAACCACCGCTACCAGCGGTGGTTTGTTTGCCG
GATCAAGAGCTACCAACTCTTTTTCCGAAGGTAACTGGCTTCAGCAGAGCGCAGATACCAAATACTGTCC
TTCTAGTGTAGCCGTAGTTAGGCCACCACTTCAAGAACTCTGTAGCACCGCCTACATACCTCGCTCTGCT
AATCCTGTTACCAGTGGCTGCTGCCAGTGGCGATAAGTCGTGTCTTACCGGGTTGGACTCAAGACGATAG
TTACCGGATAAGGCGCAGCGGTCGGGCTGAACGGGGGGTTCGTGCACACAGCCCAGCTTGGAGCGAACGA
CCTACACCGAACTGAGATACCTACAGCGTGAGCATTGAGAAAGCGCCACGCTTCCCGAAGGGAGAAAGGC
GGACAGGTATCCGGTAAGCGGCAGGGTCGGAACAGGAGAGCGCACGAGGGAGCTTCCAGGGGGAAACGCC
TGGTATCTTTATAGTCCTGTCGGGTTTCGCCACCTCTGACTTGAGCGTCGATTTTTGTGATGCTCGTCAG
GGGGGCGGAGCCTATGGAAAAACGCCAGCAACGCGGCCTTTTTACGGTTCCTGGCCTTTTGCTGGCCTTT
TGCTCACATGTTCTTTCCTGCGTTATCCCCTGATTCTGTGGATAACCGTATTACCGCCTTTGAGTGAGCT
GATACCGCTCGCCGCAGCCGAACGACCGAGCGCAGCGAGTCAGTGAGCGAGGAAGCGGAAGAGCGCCCAA
TACGCAAACCGCCTCTCCCCGCGCGTTGGCCGATTCATTAATGCAGCTGGCACGACAGGTTTCCCGACTG
GAAAGCGGGCAGTGAGCGCAACGCAATTAATACGCGTACCGCTAGCCAGGAAGAGTTTGTAGAAACGCAA
AAAGGCCATCCGTCAGGATGGCCTTCTGCTTAGTTTGATGCCTGGCAGTTTATGGCGGGCGTCCTGCCCG
CCACCCTCCGGGCCGTTGCTTCACAACGTTCAAATCCGCTCCCGGCGGATTTGTCCTACTCAGGAGAGCG
TTCACCGACAAACAACAGATAAAACGAAAGGCCCAGTCTTCCGACTGAGCCTTTCGTTTTATTTGATGCC
TGGCAGTTCCCTACTCTCGCGTTAACGCTAGCATGG
Features (pLannotate 1.2.2; 8 found; start..end, strand, type, name):
      3..39      -  CDS            lacZα (fragment): LacZα fragment of β-galactosidase; lacZ fragment
    596..619     +  promoter       Pc promoter (fragment): intI1 (promoter lies within the coding sequence); class 1 integron promoter
    795..851     +  CDS            GmR (fragment): gentamycin acetyltransferase; aacC1; confers resistance to gentamycin
    858..1649    +  CDS            SmR: aminoglycoside adenylyltransferase (Murphy, 1985); aadA; confers resistance to spectinomycin and streptomycin
   1742..2330    +  rep_origin     ori: high-copy-number ColE1/pMB1/pBR322/pUC origin of replication
   2513..2605    +  CDS            lacI (fragment): lac repressor; lacI; The lac repressor binds to the lac operator to inhibit transcription in E. coli. This inhibition can be relieved by adding lactose or isopropyl-β-D-thiogalactopyranoside (IPTG).
   2660..2687    -  terminator     rrnB T2 terminator: transcription terminator T2 from the E. coli rrnB gene
   2819..2862    +  terminator     rrnB T1 terminator: Escherichia coli rrnB; transcription terminator T1 from the E. coli rrnB gene
