[The description below was written by a language model from this plasmid's Addgene catalogue record and pLannotate feature annotations shown in this document.]
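Description:
pFUSB4_CGTC is a small (about 2.9 kb) bacterial intermediate plasmid for Golden Gate assembly of TAL effector nucleases. It is built on the pFUS_B4 array vector and carries a pre-assembled block of four synthetic TALE repeats. The repeat-variable diresidues are recorded as HD NN NG HD, which by the standard TALE code correspond to the DNA bases C, G, T and C, hence the plasmid name. The depositor notes that it was made by Golden Gate cloning. The repository lists it under mammalian expression and TALEN vector types. However, the annotated features include no eukaryotic promoter, nuclease domain or polyadenylation signal, so the plasmid looks like a cloning module rather than an expression construct in its own right.

The plasmid replicates in E. coli from a high-copy ColE1/pUC-type origin. It is selected with spectinomycin through the aadA aminoglycoside adenylyltransferase gene (SmR). This gene sits downstream of a fragment of the class 1 integron Pc promoter and a short remnant of a gentamicin acetyltransferase gene. Other annotated elements are a small lacZα fragment, a lacI fragment and the rrnB T1 and T2 transcription terminators. The lacZα remnant is probably left over from a blue/white screening cassette that the repeat array displaced, though the record does not say so. The automated feature table does not annotate the TALE repeat array itself, which presumably lies in the unannotated region near the start of the sequence.

The associated publication describes a simplified 15-RVD GoldyTALEN design for in vivo genome engineering. Pre-made repeat blocks like this one would be combined with other repeat modules in a final TALEN backbone to shorten the assembly of custom TALENs.
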