Addgene plasmid #48477: pFUSB4_CGTC
Depositing lab: Stephen Ekker. Depositing organization: Mayo Foundation for Medical Education and Research. Publication: High Efficiency In Vivo Genome Engineering with a Simplified 15-RVD GoldyTALEN Design. Ma AC, Lee HB, Clark KJ, Ekker SC. PLoS One. 2013 May 29;8(5):e65259. doi: 10.1371/journal.pone.0065259. Print 2013. PubMed 23734242.
Backbone
  Vector backbone: pFUS_B4
  Vector type: Mammalian Expression, TALEN
Growth in bacteria
  Bacterial resistance: Spectinomycin, 50 μg/mL
  Growth temperature: 37°C
  Growth strain: Top10
  Copy number: Unknown
Gene/Insert
  Gene/Insert name: RVD sequence: HD NN NG HD
  Species: Synthetic
  Cloning method: Unknown
  Sequencing primers: 5′ ttgatgcctggcagttccct; 3′ cgaaccgaacaggcttatgt
Terms and licenses: Academic/Nonprofit Terms; Industry Terms: Not Available to Industry
Depositor comments: Plasmid was created using Golden Gate cloning.
How to cite: pFUSB4_CGTC was a gift from Stephen Ekker (Addgene plasmid # 48477 ; http://n2t.net/addgene:48477 ; RRID:Addgene_48477)
