>Addgene plasmid #48477 | pFUSB4_CGTC | addgene partial sequence | sequence record 70928 | pCR8_F1 5'-ttgatgcctggcagttccct-3'
TCACGACGTTGTAAAACGACGGCCAGTCTTAAGCGTCTCATGGCCTGACCCCGGACCAAGTGGTGGCTAT
CGCCAGCCACGATGGCGGCAAGCAAGCGCTCGAAACGGTGCAGCGGCTGTTGCCGGTGCTGTGCCAGGAC
CATGGCCTGACCCCGGACCAAGTGGTGGCTATCGCCAGCAACAATGGCGGCAAGCAAGCGCTCGAAACGG
TGCAGCGGCTGTTGCCGGTGCTGTGCCAGGACCATGGCCTGACCCCGGACCAAGTGGTGGCTATCGCCAG
CAACGGTGGCGGCAAGCAAGCGCTCGAAACGGTGCAGCGGCTGTTGCCGGTGCTGTGCCAGGACCATGGC
CTGACTCCGGACCAAGTGGTGGCTATCGCCAGCCACGATGGCGGCAAGCAAGCGCTCGAAACGGTGCAGC
GGCTGTTGCCGGTGCTGTGCCAGGACCATGGCCTGACCCCGGACCAAGTGGTGGCTATCGAGACGTCTAG
ACCAGCCAGGACAGAAATGCCTCGACTTCGCTGCTACCCAAGGTTGCCGGGTGACGCACACCGTGGAAAC
GGATGAAGGCACGAACCCAGTGGACATAAGCCTGTTCGGTTCGTAAGCTGTAATGCAAGTAGCGTATGCG
CTCACGCAACTGGTCCAGAACCTTGACCGAACGCAGCGGTGGTAACGGCGCAGTGGCGGTTTTCATGGCT
TGTTATGACTGTTTTTTTGGGGTACAGTCTATGCCTCGGGCATCCAAGCAGCAAGCGCGTTACGCCGTGG
GTCGATGTTTGATGTTATGGAGCAGCAACGATGTTACGCAGCAGGGCAGTCGCCCTAAAACAAAGTTAAA
CATTATGAGGGAAGCGGTGATCGCCGAAGTATCGACTCAACTATCAGAGGTAGTTGGCGTCATCGAGCGC
CATCTCGAACCGACGTTGCTGGCCGTACATTTGTA
